Addgene plasmid #96968: pEAHISMRSA0482
Purpose: expression of methicillin-resistant Staphylococcus aureus orf 0482
Depositing lab: Huanting Liu & James Naismith. Depositing organization: University of St. Andrews. Publication: The Scottish Structural Proteomics Facility: targets, methods and outputs. Oke M, Carter LG, Johnson KA, Liu H, McMahon SA, Yan X, Kerou M, Weikart ND, Kadi N, Sheikh MA, Schmelz S, Dorward M, Zawadzki M, Cozens C, Falconer H, Powers H, Overton IM, van Niekerk CA, Peng X, Patel P, Garrett RA, Prangishvili D, Botting CH, Coote PJ, Dryden DT, Barton GJ, Schwarz-Linek U, Challis GL, Taylor GL, White MF, Naismith JH. J Struct Funct Genomics. 2010 Jun;11(2):167-80. doi: 10.1007/s10969-010-9090-y. Epub 2010 Apr 24. PubMed 20419351.
Backbone
  Vector backbone: pEAHISTEV, modified from pDEST14
  Backbone manufacturer: BSRC, University of St Andrews
  Backbone size w/o insert (bp): 3705
  Total vector size (bp): 5043
  Modifications to backbone: none
  Vector type: Bacterial Expression
Growth in bacteria
  Bacterial resistance: Ampicillin, 100 μg/mL
  Growth temperature: 37°C
  Growth strain: DH5alpha
  Growth instructions: Protein expression in DE3 strains
  Copy number: High Copy
Gene/Insert
  Gene/Insert name: MRSA ORF0482 (alt name: Orn/Lys/Arg decarboxylase family protein)
  Species: methicillin-resistant Staphylococcus aureus
  Insert size (bp): 1338
  Mutation: none
  Promoter: T7
  Tag / fusion protein: N-ter TEV protease cleavable 6His (N terminal on backbone)
  Cloning method: Ligation Independent Cloning
  Sequencing primers: 5′ T7 promoter; 3′ T7 terminator
Resource information
  A portion of this plasmid was derived from a plasmid made by: original
Terms and licenses: Academic/Nonprofit Terms; Industry Terms: Not Available to Industry
How to cite: pEAHISMRSA0482 was a gift from Huanting Liu & James Naismith (Addgene plasmid # 96968 ; http://n2t.net/addgene:96968 ; RRID:Addgene_96968)
