[The description below was written by a language model from this plasmid's Addgene catalogue record and pLannotate feature annotations shown in this document.]
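Description:
pEAHISMRSA0482 is a bacterial expression plasmid of about 5 kb built on pEAHISTEV, a derivative of the pDEST14 backbone, and made for recombinant production of ORF 0482 from methicillin-resistant Staphylococcus aureus. The 1338 bp insert, annotated as an Orn/Lys/Arg decarboxylase family protein and recorded as unmutated, was introduced by ligation-independent cloning. The plasmid is maintained in E. coli through a ColE1/pMB1-type origin and selected with ampicillin via the bla gene and its own promoter. The catalogue lists it as high copy, although the feature table also detects the pBR322 bom region and a rop gene, which normally moderates copy number. An f1 phage origin is present as well, along with a short predicted E. coli open reading frame carried over from the backbone.

Expression is driven by a T7 promoter followed by the efficient ribosome binding site from phage T7 gene 10, and transcription ends at a T7 terminator, so protein production requires a host supplying T7 RNA polymerase, such as a DE3 lysogen. The open reading frame begins with a backbone-encoded N-terminal six-histidine tag followed by a TEV protease recognition site, allowing metal-affinity purification and then removal of the tag to leave near-native protein. The annotation software also flags a second short histidine-tag fragment and a partial solubility-tag match just upstream of the terminator. These lie downstream of the insert region, and the record does not indicate that they are translated as part of the product. The construct comes from a structural proteomics programme, consistent with use in producing purified protein for structural and biochemical characterisation.
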