Features (pLannotate 1.2.2; 14 found; start..end, strand, type, name):
     12..440     +  rep_origin     f1 ori (sequence partly withheld): f1 bacteriophage origin of replication; arrow indicates direction of (+) strand synthesis
    493..597     +  promoter       AmpR promoter: bla
    598..1458    +  CDS            AmpR: β-lactamase; bla; confers resistance to ampicillin, carbenicillin, and related antibiotics
   1629..2217    +  rep_origin     ori: high-copy-number ColE1/pMB1/pBR322/pUC origin of replication
   2403..2542    -  misc_feature   bom: basis of mobility region from pBR322
   2644..2835    -  CDS            rop: Rop protein, which maintains plasmids at low copy number; rop
   2852..3232    +  CDS            YPB1_ECOLX: Protein predicted: Swiss-Prot protein existence level 4. From Escherichia coli.
   3344..3362    +  promoter       T7 promoter: promoter for bacteriophage T7 RNA polymerase
   3394..3416    +  RBS            RBS: efficient ribosome binding site from bacteriophage T7 gene 10 (Olins and Rangwala, 1989)
   3434..3453    +  CDS            8xHis (fragment): 8xHis affinity tag
   3475..3495    +  CDS            TEV site: tobacco etch virus (TEV) protease recognition and cleavage site
   4883..4900    +  CDS            9xHis (fragment): 9xHis affinity tag
   4910..4959    +  CDS            SET1 (fragment): solubility-enhancement tag derived from T7 phage gene 10B
   4967..5014    +  terminator     T7 terminator: transcription terminator for bacteriophage T7 RNA polymerase
>Addgene plasmid #96968 | pEAHISMRSA0482 | addgene full sequence | sequence record 183099 | Addgene NGS Result
TGGCGAATGGG
[124 nt withheld, positions 12-135]
C
[91 nt withheld, positions 137-227]
A
[49 nt withheld, positions 229-277]
CCTTTGACGTTGGAGTCCACGTTCTTT
[37 nt withheld, positions 305-341]
ACCCTATCTCGGTCTATTCTTTTGATTTATAAGGGATTTTGCCGATTTCGGCCTATTGGTTAAAAAATGA
GCTGATTTAACAAAAATTTAACGCGAATTTTAACAAAATATTAACGCTTACAATTTAGGTGGCACTTTTC
GGGGAAATGTGCGCGGAACCCCTATTTGTTTATTTTTCTAAATACATTCAAATATGTATCCGCTCATGAG
ACAATAACCCTGATAAATGCTTCAATAATATTGAAAAAGGAAGAGTATGAGTATTCAACATTTCCGTGTC
GCCCTTATTCCCTTTTTTGCGGCATTTTGCCTTCCTGTTTTTGCTCACCCAGAAACGCTGGTGAAAGTAA
AAGATGCTGAAGATCAGTTGGGTGCACGAGTGGGTTACATCGAACTGGATCTCAACAGCGGTAAGATCCT
TGAGAGTTTTCGCCCCGAAGAACGTTTTCCAATGATGAGCACTTTTAAAGTTCTGCTATGTGGCGCGGTA
TTATCCCGTATTGACGCCGGGCAAGAGCAACTCGGTCGCCGCATACACTATTCTCAGAATGACTTGGTTG
AGTACTCACCAGTCACAGAAAAGCATCTTACGGATGGCATGACAGTAAGAGAATTATGCAGTGCTGCCAT
AACCATGAGTGATAACACTGCGGCCAACTTACTTCTGACAACGATCGGAGGACCGAAGGAGCTAACCGCT
TTTTTGCACAACATGGGGGATCATGTAACTCGCCTTGATCGTTGGGAACCGGAGCTGAATGAAGCCATAC
CAAACGACGAGCGTGACACCACGATGCCTGCAGCAATGGCAACAACGTTGCGCAAACTATTAACTGGCGA
ACTACTTACTCTAGCTTCCCGGCAACAATTAATAGACTGGATGGAGGCGGATAAAGTTGCAGGACCACTT
CTGCGCTCGGCCCTTCCGGCTGGCTGGTTTATTGCTGATAAATCTGGAGCCGGTGAGCGTGGGTCTCGCG
GTATCATTGCAGCACTGGGGCCAGATGGTAAGCCCTCCCGTATCGTAGTTATCTACACGACGGGGAGTCA
GGCAACTATGGATGAACGAAATAGACAGATCGCTGAGATAGGTGCCTCACTGATTAAGCATTGGTAACTG
TCAGACCAAGTTTACTCATATATACTTTAGATTGATTTAAAACTTCATTTTTAATTTAAAAGGATCTAGG
TGAAGATCCTTTTTGATAATCTCATGACCAAAATCCCTTAACGTGAGTTTTCGTTCCACTGAGCGTCAGA
CCCCGTAGAAAAGATCAAAGGATCTTCTTGAGATCCTTTTTTTCTGCGCGTAATCTGCTGCTTGCAAACA
AAAAAACCACCGCTACCAGCGGTGGTTTGTTTGCCGGATCAAGAGCTACCAACTCTTTTTCCGAAGGTAA
CTGGCTTCAGCAGAGCGCAGATACCAAATACTGTCCTTCTAGTGTAGCCGTAGTTAGGCCACCACTTCAA
GAACTCTGTAGCACCGCCTACATACCTCGCTCTGCTAATCCTGTTACCAGTGGCTGCTGCCAGTGGCGAT
AAGTCGTGTCTTACCGGGTTGGACTCAAGACGATAGTTACCGGATAAGGCGCAGCGGTCGGGCTGAACGG
GGGGTTCGTGCACACAGCCCAGCTTGGAGCGAACGACCTACACCGAACTGAGATACCTACAGCGTGAGCT
ATGAGAAAGCGCCACGCTTCCCGAAGGGAGAAAGGCGGACAGGTATCCGGTAAGCGGCAGGGTCGGAACA
GGAGAGCGCACGAGGGAGCTTCCAGGGGGAAACGCCTGGTATCTTTATAGTCCTGTCGGGTTTCGCCACC
TCTGACTTGAGCGTCGATTTTTGTGATGCTCGTCAGGGGGGCGGAGCCTATGGAAAAACGCCAGCAACGC
GGCCTTTTTACGGTTCCTGGCCTTTTGCTGGCCTTTTGCTCACATGTTCTTTCCTGCGTTATCCCCTGAT
TCTGTGGATAACCGTATTACCGCCTTTGAGTGAGCTGATACCGCTCGCCGCAGCCGAACGACCGAGCGCA
GCGAGTCAGTGAGCGAGGAAGCGGAAGAGCGCCTGATGCGGTATTTTCTCCTTACGCATCTGTGCGGTAT
TTCACACCGCAATGGTGCACTCTCAGTACAATCTGCTCTGATGCCGCATAGTTAAGCCAGTATACACTCC
GCTATCGCTACGTGACTGGGTCATGGCTGCGCCCCGACACCCGCCAACACCCGCTGACGCGCCCTGACGG
GCTTGTCTGCTCCCGGCATCCGCTTACAGACAAGCTGTGACCGTCTCCGGGAGCTGCATGTGTCAGAGGT
TTTCACCGTCATCACCGAAACGCGCGAGGCAGCTGCGGTAAAGCTCATCAGCGTGGTCGTGAAGCGATTC
ACAGATGTCTGCCTGTTCATCCGCGTCCAGCTCGTTGAGTTTCTCCAGAAGCGTTAATGTCTGGCTTCTG
ATAAAGCGGGCCATGTTAAGGGCGGTTTTTTCCTGTTTGGTCACTGATGCCTCCGTGTAAGGGGGATTTC
TGTTCATGGGGGTAATGATACCGATGAAACGAGAGAGGATGCTCACGATACGGGTTACTGATGATGAACA
TGCCCGGTTACTGGAACGTTGTGAGGGTAAACAACTGGCGGTATGGATGCGGCGGGACCAGAGAAAAATC
ACTCAGGGTCAATGCCAGCGCTTCGTTAATACAGATGTAGGTGTTCCACAGGGTAGCCAGCAGCATCCTG
CGATGCAGATCCGGAACATAATGGTGCAGGGCGCTGACTTCCGCGTTTCCAGACTTTACGAAACACGGAA
ACCGAAGACCATTCATGTTGTTGCTCAGGTCGCAGACGTTTTGCAGCAGCAGTCGCTTCACGTTCGCTCG
CGTATCGGTGATTCATTCTGCTAACCAGTAAGGCAACCCCGCCAGCCTAGCCGGGTCCTCAACGACAGGA
GCACGATCATGCGCACCCGTGGCCAGGACCCAACGCTGCCCGAGATCTCGATCCCGCGAAATTAATACGA
CTCACTATAGGGAGACCACAACGGTTTCCCTCTAGAAATAATTTTGTTTAACTTTAAGAAGGAGATATAC
ATATGTCGTACTACCATCACCATCACCATCACGATTACGACATCCCAACGACCGAAAACCTGTATTTTCA
GGGCGCCATGGAGCAACCTATTTTAAATAAATTAGAAAGTTTAAATCAAGAAGAAGCGATTTCTTTGCAT
GTTCCGGGTCATAAAAATATGACTATCGGTCATTTATCTCAATTATCAATGACAATGGATAAAACTGAAA
TACCTGGATTAGATGATTTACATCATCCTGAAGAAGTCATTTTGAAAAGTATGAAGCAGGTGGAGAAACA
TTCAGATTATGATGGTTATTTCTTAGTGAATGGCACCACTTCGGGAATATTATCTGTCATCCAGTCTTTT
TCACAGAAAAAAGGCGATATCTTAATGGCAAGAAATGTACATAAATCTGTATTACATGCGCTCGATATTA
GCCAACAAGAAGGGCATTTTATTGAAACGCATCAAAGTCCGTTAACGAATCATTATAATAAAGTTAATTT
AAGCCGTTTGAATAATGACGGTCACAAACTTGTTGTGTTGACTTATCCTAACTATTACGGTGAAACATTT
AATGTAGAAGAGGTTATCAAATCTTTGCACCAATTAAATATTCCTGTACTCATTGACGAAGCACACGGCG
CGCACTTTGGATTGCAAGGATTTCCAGATTCTACATTAAATTATCAAGCTGACTATGTTGTTCAATCTTT
TCATAAAACGTTACCAGCTTTAACGATGGGCTCGGTACTTTATATTCATAAAAATGCACCTTATAGAGAA
AATATTATAGAATATCTAAGCTACTTCCAAACATCTAGTCCTTCATATTTGATTATGGCTAGTTTAGAGT
CAGCTGCCCAGTTCTATAAAACATATGATAGTACCTTGTTTTTTGCTAAGAGAGCGCAATTAATCGAATG
TTTGGAGAATAAAGGTTTTGAAATGCTTCAAGTTGATGATCCGTTGAAGCTGTTGATAAAATATGAAGGC
TTTACAGGTCATGATATTCAAAATTGGTTTATGAATGCACATATCTATTTAGAATTAGCGGACGACTATC
AAGCATTAGCGATATTGCCGTTATGGCATCATGATGATACGTATTTATTTGATTCGCTTTTACGTAAAAT
TGAAGATATGATTTTACCGAAAAAATCAGTTTCTAAAGTTAAACAAACACAACTTTTAACAACTGAAGGT
AACTATAAACCAAAACGCTTTGAATATGTTACTTGGTGTGATTTGAAAAAGGCAAAAGGTAAAGTTTTGG
CGCGACATATTGTCCCGTATCCGCCAGGGATTCCTATTATTTTCAAAGGAGAAACAATAACTGAAAATAT
GATAGAATTGGTAAATGAATATCTGGAAACTGGAATGATAGTTGAAGGAATTAAAAATAATAAAATTTTA
GTTGAGGATGAATAAGGATCCGAATTCGAGCTCCGTCGACAAGCTTGCGGCCGCACTCGAGCACCACCAC
CACCACCACTGAGATCCGGCTGCTAACAAAGCCCGAAAGGAAGCTGAGTTGGCTGCTGCCACCGCTGAGC
AATAACTAGCATAACCCCTTGGGGCCTCTAAACGGGTCTTGAGGGGTTTTTTGCTGAAAGGAGGAACTAT
ATCCGGAT
